>Addgene plasmid #60722 | pTSara-C | depositor full sequence | sequence record 97708 | pTSara-C sequence 7714 bps
ATCGATGCATAATGTGCCTGTCAAATGGACGAAGCAGGGATTCTGCAAACCCTATGCTACTCCGTCAAGC
CGTCAATTGTCTGATTCGTTACCAATTATGACAACTTGACGGCTACATCATTCACTTTTTCTTCACAACC
GGCACGGAACTCGCTCGGGCTGGCCCCGGTGCATTTTTTAAATACCCGCGAGAAATAGAGTTGATCGTCA
AAACCAACATTGCGACCGACGGTGGCGATAGGCATCCGGGTGGTGCTCAAAAGCAGCTTCGCCTGGCTGA
TACGTTGGTCCTCGCGCCAGCTTAAGACGCTAATCCCTAACTGCTGGCGGAAAAGATGTGACAGACGCGA
CGGCGACAAGCAAACATGCTGTGCGACGCTGGCGATATCAAAATTGCTGTCTGCCAGGTGATCGCTGATG
TACTGACAAGCCTCGCGTACCCGATTATCCATCGGTGGATGGAGCGACTCGTTAATCGCTTCCATGCGCC
GCAGTAACAATTGCTCAAGCAGATTTATCGCCAGCAGCTCCGAATAGCGCCCTTCCCCTTGCCCGGCGTT
AATGATTTGCCCAAACAGGTCGCTGAAATGCGGCTGGTGCGCTTCATCCGGGCGAAAGAACCCCGTATTG
GCAAATATTGACGGCCAGTTAAGCCATTCATGCCAGTAGGCGCGCGGACGAAAGTAAACCCACTGGTGAT
ACCATTCGCGAGCCTCCGGATGACGACCGTAGTGATGAATCTCTCCTGGCGGGAACAGCAAAATATCACC
CGGTCGGCAAACAAATTCTCGTCCCTGATTTTTCACCACCCCCTGACCGCGAATGGTGAGATTGAGAATA
TAACCTTTCATTCCCAGCGGTCGGTCGATAAAAAAATCGAGATAACCGTTGGCCTCAATCGGCGTTAAAC
CCGCCACCAGATGGGCATTAAACGAGTATCCCGGCAGCAGGGGATCATTTTGCGCTTCAGCCATACTTTT
CATACTCCCGCCATTCAGAGAAGAAACCAATTGTCCATATTGCATCAGACATTGCCGTCACTGCGTCTTT
TACTGGCTCTTCTCGCTAACCAAACCGGTAACCCCGCTTATTAAAAGCATTCTGTAACAAAGCGGGACCA
AAGCCATGACAAAAACGCGTAACAAAAGTGTCTATAATCACGGCAGAAAAGTCCCTTTGATTCCATTCTT
TTGTTTGTCTGCCATGATGTATACATTGTGTGAGTTATAGTTGTATTCCAATTTGTGTCCAAGAATGTTT
CCATCTTCTTTAAAATCAATACCTTTTAACTCGATTCTATTAACAAGGGTATCACCTTCAAACTTGACTT
CAGCACGTGTCTTGTAGTTCCCGTCATCTTTGAAAAATATAGTTCTTTCCTGTACATAACCTTCGGGCAC
TCGAGTCCACATTGATTATTTGCACGGCGTCACACTTTGCTATGCCATAGCATTTTTATCCATAAGATTA
GCGGATCCTACCTGACGCTTTTTATCGCAACTCTCTACTGTTTCTCCATACCCGTTTTTTTGGGCTAGCA
CTAGTGGAGCCCTATATATAAAGATCAGGGCCAGGTATGAAAGCATTTATGCAAGTTGTCGAGGCTGACA
TGCTCTCTAAGGGTCTACTCGGTGGCGAGGCGTGGTCTTCGTGGCATAAGGAAGACTCTATTCATGTAGG
AGTACGCTGCATCGAGATGCTCATTGAGTCAACCGGAATGGTTAGCTTACACCGCCAAAATGCTGGCGTA
GTAGGTCAAGACTCTGAGACTATCGAACTCGCACCTGAATACGCTGAGGCTATCGCAACCCGTGCAGGTG
CGCTGGCTGGCATCTCTCCGATGTTCCAACCTTGCGTAGTTCCTCCTAAGCCGTGGACTGGCATTACTGG
TGGTGGCTATTGGGCTAACGGTCGTCGTCCTCTGGCGCTGGTGCGTACTCACAGTAAGAAAGCACTGATG
CGCTACGAAGACGTTTACATGCCTGAGGTGTACAAAGCGATTAACATTGCGCAAAACACCGCATGGAAAA
TCAACAAGAAAGTCCTAGCGGTCGCCAACGTAATCACCAAGTGGAAGCATTGTCCGGTCGAGGACATCCC
TGCGATTGAGCGTGAAGAACTCCCGATGAAACCGGAAGACATCGACATGAATCCTGAGGCTCTCACCGCG
TGGAAACGTGCTGCCGCTGCTGTGTACCGCAAGGACAAGGCTCGCAAGTCTCGCCGTATCAGCCTTGAGT
TCATGCTTGAGCAAGCCAATAAGTTTGCTAACCATAAGGCCATCTGGTTCCCTTACAACATGGACTGGCG
CGGTCGTGTTTACGCTGTGTCAATGTTCAACCCGCAAGGTAACGATATGACCAAAGGACTGCTTACGCTG
GCGAAAGGTAAACCAATCGGTAAGGAAGGTTACTACTGGCTGAAAATCCACGGTGCAAACTGTGCGGGTG
TCGATAAGGTTCCGTTCCCTGAGCGCATCAAGTTCATTGAGGAAAACCACGAGAACATCATGGCTTGCGC
TAAGTCTCCACTGGAGAACACTTGGTGGGCTGAGCAAGATTCTCCGTTCTGCTTCCTTGCGTTCTGCTTT
GAGTACGCTGGGGTACAGCACCACGGCCTGAGCTATAACTGCTCCCTTCCGCTGGCGTTTGACGGGTCTT
GCTCTGGCATCCAGCACTTCTCCGCGATGCTCCGAGATGAGGTAGGTGGTCGCGCGGTTAACTTGCTTCC
TAGTGAAACCGTTCAGGACATCTACGGGATTGTTGCTAAGAAAGTCAACGAGATTCTACAAGCAGACGCA
ATCAATGGGACCGATAACGAAGTAGTTACCGTGACCGATGAGAACACTGGTGAAATCTCTGAGAAAGTCA
AGCTGGGCACTAAGGCACTGGCTGGTCAATGGCTGGCTTACGGTGTTACTCGCAGTGTGACTAAGCGTTC
AGTCATGACGCTGGCTTACGGGTCCAAAGAGTTCGGCTTCCGTCAACAAGTGCTGGAAGATACCATTCAG
CCAGCTATTGATTCCGGCAAGGGTCTGATGTTCACTCAGCCGAATCAGGCTGCTGGATACATGGCTAAGC
TGATTTGGGAATCTGTGAGCGTGACGGTGGTAGCTGCGGTTGAAGCAATGAACTGGCTTAAGTCTGCTGC
TAAGCTGCTGGCTGCTGAGGTCAAAGATAAGAAGACTGGAGAGATTCTTCGCAAGCGTTGCGCTGTGCAT
TGGGTAACTCCTGATGGTTTCCCTGTGTGGCAGGAATACAAGAAGCCTATTCAGACGCGCTTGAACCTGA
TGTTCCTCGGTCAGTTCCGCTTACAGCCTACCATTAACACCAACAAAGATAGCGAGATTGATGCACACAA
ACAGGAGTCTGGTATCGCTCCTAACTTTGTACACAGCCAAGACGGTAGCCACCTTCGTAAGACTGTAGTG
TGGGCACACGAGAAGTACGGAATCGAATCTTTTGCACTGATTCACGACTCCTTCGGTACCATTCCGGCTG
ACGCTGCGAACCTGTTCAAAGCAGTGCGCGAAACTATGGTTGACACATATGAGTCTTGTGATGTACTGGC
TGATTTCTACGACCAGTTCGCTGACCAGTTGCACGAGTCTCAATTGGACAAAATGCCAGCACTTCCGGCT
AAAGGTAACTTGAACCTCCGTGACATCTTAGAGTCGGACTTCGCGTTCGCGTAATCTAGAGTCGACCTGC
AGGCATGCAAGCTTGGCTGTTTTGGCGGATGAGAGAAGATTTTCAGCCTGATACAGATTAAATCAGAACG
CAGAAGCGGTCTGATAAAACAGAATTTGCCTGGCGGCAGTAGCGCGGTGGTCCCACCTGACCCCATGCCG
AACTCAGAAGTGAAACGCCGTAGCGCCGATGGTAGTGTGGGGTCTCCCCATGCGAGAGTAGGGAACTGCC
AGGCATCAAATAAAACGAAAGGCTCAGTCGAAAGACTGGGCCTTTCGTTTTATCTGTTGTTTGTCGGTGA
ACGCTCTCCTGAGTAGGACAAATCCGCCGGGAGCGGATTTGAACGTTGCGAAGCAACGGCCCGGAGGGTG
GCGGGCAGGACGCCCGCCATAAACTGCCAGGCATCAAATTAAGCAGAAGGCCATCCTGACGGATGGCCTT
TTTGCGTTTCTACAAACTCTTTTGTTTATTTTTCTAAATACATTCAAATATGTATCCGCTCATGAGACAA
TAACCCTGATAAATGCTTCAATAATATTGAAAAAGGAAGAGTATGAGTATTCAACATTTCCGTGTCGCCC
TTATTCCCTTTTTTGCGGCATTTTGCCTTCCTGTTTTTGCTCACCCAGAAACGCTGGTGAAAGTAAAAGA
TGCTGAAGATCAGTTGGGGCAAACTATTAACTGGCGAACTACTTACTCTAGCTTCCCGGCAACAATTAAT
AGACTGGATGGAGGCGGATAAAGTTGCAGGACCACTTCTGCGCTCGGCCCTTCCGGCTGGCTGGTTTATT
GCTGATAAATCTGGAGCCGGTGAGCGTGGGTCTCGCGGTATCATTGCAGCACTGGGGCCAGATGGTAAGC
CCTCCCGTATCGTAGTTATCTACACGACGGGGAGTCAGGCAACTATGGATGAACGAAATAGACAGATCGC
TGAGATAGGTGCCTCACTGATTAAGCATTGGTAACTGTCAGACCAAGTTTACTCATATATACTTTAGATT
GATT
[125 nt withheld, positions 4695-4819]
C
[141 nt withheld, positions 4821-4961]
CCTTTGACGTTGGAGTCCACGTTCTTTAATAGTGGACTCTTGTTCCAAACTTGAACAACACTCAACCCTA
TCTCGGGCTATTCTTTTGATTTATAAGGGATTTTGCCGATTTCGGCCTATTGGTTAAAAAATGAGCTGAT
TTAACAAAAATTTAACGCGAATTTTAACAAAATATTAACGTTTACAATTTAAAAGGATCTAGGTGAAGAT
CCTTTTTGATAATCTCATGACCAAAATCCCTTAACGTGAGTTTTCGTTCCACTGAGCGTCAGACCCCGTA
GAAAAGATCAAAGGATCTTCTTGAGATCCTTTTTTTCTGCGCGTAATCTGCTGCTTGCAAACAAAAAAAC
CACCGCTACCAGCGGTGGTTTGTTTGCCGGATCAAGAGCTACCAACTCTTTTTCCGAAGGTAACTGGCTT
CAGCAGAGCGCAGATACCAAATACTGTCCTTCTAGTGTAGCCGTAGTTAGGCCACCACTTCAAGAACTCT
GTAGCACCGCCTACATACCTCGCTCTGCTAATCCTGTTACCAGTCAGGCATTTGAGAAGCACACGGTCAC
ACTGCTTCCGGTAGTCAATAAACCGGTAAACCAGCAATAGACATAAGCGGCTATTTAACGACCCTGCCCT
GAACCGACGACCGGGTCGAATTTGCTTTCGAATTTCTGCCATTCATCCGCTTATTATCACTTATTCAGGC
GTAGCACCAGGCGTTTAAGGGCACCAATAACTGCCTTAAAAAAATTACGCCCCGCCCTGCCACTCATCGC
AGTACTGTTGTAATTCATTAAGCATTCTGCCGACATGGAAGCCATCACAGACGGCATGATGAACCTGAAT
CGCCAGCGGCATCAGCACCTTGTCGCCTTGCGTATAATATTTGCCCATGGTGAAAACGGGGGCGAAGAAG
TTGTCCATATTGGCCACGTTTAAATCAAAACTGGTGAAACTCACCCAGGGATTGGCTGAGACGAAAAACA
TATTCTCAATAAACCCTTTAGGGAAATAGGCCAGGTTTTCACCGTAACACGCCACATCTTGCGAATATAT
GTGTAGAAACTGCCGGAAATCGTCGTGGTATTCACTCCAGAGCGATGAAAACGTTTCAGTTTGCTCATGG
AAAACGGTGTAACAAGGGTGAACACTATCCCATATCACCAGCTCACCGTCTTTCATTGCCATACGGAATT
CCGGATGAGCATTCATCAGGCGGGCAAGAATGTGAATAAAGGCCGGATAAAACTTGTGCTTATTTTTCTT
TACGGTCTTTAAAAAGGCCGTAATATCCAGCTGAACGGTCTGGTTATAGGTACATTGAGCAACTGACTGA
AATGCCTCAAAATGTTCTTTACGATGCCATTGGGATATATCAACGGTGGTATATCCAGTGATTTTTTTCT
CCATTTTAGCTTCCTTAGCTCCTGAAAATCTCGATAACTCAAAAAATACGCCCGGTAGTGATCTTATTTC
ATTATGGTGAAAGTTGGAACCTCTTACGTGCCGATCAACGTCTCATTTTCGCCAAAAGTTGGCCCAGGGC
TTCCCGGTATCAACAGGGACACCAGGATTTATTTATTCTGCGAAGTGATCTTCCGTCACAGGTATTTATT
CGGCGCAAAGTGCGTCGGGTGATGCTGCCAACTTACTGATTTAGTGTATGATGGTGTTTTTGAGGTGCTC
CAGTGGCTTCTGTTTCTATCAGCTGTCCCTCCTGTTCAGCTACTGACGGGGTGGTGCGTAACGGCAAAAG
CACCGCCGGACATCAGCGCTAGCGGAGTGTATACTGGCTTACTATGTTGGCACTGATGAGGGTGTCAGTG
AAGTGCTTCATGTGGCAGGAGAAAAAAGGCTGCACCGGTGCGTCAGCAGAATATGTGATACAGGATATAT
TCCGCTTCCTCGCTCACTGACTCGCTACGCTCGGTCGTTCGACTGCGGCGAGCGGAAATGGCTTACGAAC
GGGGCGGAGATTTCCTGGAAGATGCCAGGAAGATACTTAACAGGGAAGTGAGAGGGCCGCGGCAAAGCCG
TTTTTCCATAGGCTCCGCCCCCCTGACAAGCATCACGAAATCTGACGCTCAAATCAGTGGTGGCGAAACC
CGACAGGACTATAAAGATACCAGGCGTTTCCCCCTGGCGGCTCCCTCGTGCGCTCTCCTGTTCCTGCCTT
TCGGTTTACCGGTGTCATTCCGCTGTTATGGCCGCGTTTGTCTCATTCCACGCCTGACACTCAGTTCCGG
GTAGGCAGTTCGCTCCAAGCTGGACTGTATGCACGAACCCCCCGTTCAGTCCGACCGCTGCGCCTTATCC
GGTAACTATCGTCTTGAGTCCAACCCGGAAAGACATGCAAAAGCACCACTGGCAGCAGCCACTGGTAATT
GATTTAGAGGAGTTAGTCTTGAAGTCATGCGCCGGTTAAGGCTAAACTGAAAGGACAAGTTTTGGTGACT
GCGCTCCTCCAAGCCAGTTACCTCGGTTCAAAGAGTTGGTAGCTCAGAGAACCTTCGAAAAACCGCCCTG
CAAGGCGGTTTTTTCGTTTTCAGAGCAAGAGATTACGCGCAGACCAAAACGATCTCAAGAAGATCATCTT
ATTAATCAGATAAAATATTTGCTCATGAGCCCGAAGTGGCGAGCCCGATCTTCCCCATCGGTGATGTCGG
CGATATAGGCGCCAGCAACCGCACCTGTGGCGCCGGTGATGCCGGCCACGATGCGTCCGGCGTAGAGGAT
CTGCTCATGTTTGACAGCTTATC
Features (pLannotate 1.2.2; 21 found; start..end, strand, type, name):
     96..974     -  CDS            araC: L-arabinose regulatory protein; araC
   1001..1174    +  promoter       araBAD promoter (fragment): araBAD; promoter of the L-arabinose operon of E. coli; the araC regulatory gene is transcribed in the opposite direction (Guzman et al., 1995)
   1167..1397    -  CDS            (3-F)Tyr-EGFP (fragment): (3-F)Tyr-EGFP is a basic (constitutively fluorescent) green fluorescent protein published in 2004, derived from Aequorea victoria.
   1404..1519    +  promoter       araBAD promoter (fragment): araBAD; promoter of the L-arabinose operon of E. coli; the araC regulatory gene is transcribed in the opposite direction (Guzman et al., 1995)
   1580..3691    +  CDS            RPOL_BPT7 (fragment): Experimental evidence at protein level: Swiss-Prot protein existence level 1. Highly processive DNA-dependent RNA polymerase that catalyzes the transcription of class II and class III viral genes. Recognizes a specific promoter sequence and enters first into an 'abortive phase' where very short transcripts are synthesized and released before proceeding to the processive transcription of long RNA chains. Unwinds the double-stranded DNA to expose the coding strand for templating. Participates in the initiation of viral DNA replication presumably by making primers accessible to the DNA polymerase
   3695..3724    +  misc_feature   MCS (fragment): pUC18/19 multiple cloning site
   3808..3923    +  ncRNA          5S rRNA: Accession: RF00001 - 5S ribosomal RNA
   3927..4013    +  terminator     rrnB T1 terminator: Escherichia coli rrnB; transcription terminator T1 from the E. coli rrnB gene
   4105..4132    +  terminator     rrnB T2 terminator: transcription terminator T2 from the E. coli rrnB gene
   4151..4242    +  promoter       AmpR promoter: bla
   4243..4358    +  CDS            AmpR (fragment): β-lactamase; bla; confers resistance to ampicillin, carbenicillin, and related antibiotics
   4359..4653    +  CDS            bla(M) (fragment): β-lactamase lacking the signal sequence; bla(M); allows cytosolic expression of β-lactamase
   4696..5151    +  rep_origin     f1 ori (sequence partly withheld): f1 bacteriophage origin of replication; arrow indicates direction of (+) strand synthesis
   5262..5495    +  rep_origin     ori (fragment): high-copy-number ColE1/pMB1/pBR322/pUC origin of replication
   5706..6365    -  CDS            CmR: chloramphenicol acetyltransferase; cat; confers resistance to chloramphenicol
   6366..6468    -  promoter       cat promoter: promoter of the E. coli cat gene encoding chloramphenicol acetyltransferase
   6589..6732    +  mobile_element IS1 (fragment): prokaryotic transposable element IS1
   6851..6906    -  rep_origin     RSF ori (fragment): Plasmids containing the RSF 1030 origin of replication can be propagated in E. coli cells that contain additional plasmids with compatible origins.
   6994..7539    -  rep_origin     p15A ori: Plasmids containing the medium-copy-number p15A origin of replication can be propagated in E. coli cells that contain a second plasmid with the ColE1 origin.
   7572..7692    -  CDS            TcR (fragment): tetracycline efflux protein; tet; confers resistance to tetracycline
   7702..6       +  promoter       tet promoter (fragment) (across the origin): E. coli promoter for tetracycline efflux protein gene
