[The description below was written by a language model from this plasmid's Addgene catalogue record and pLannotate feature annotations shown in this document.]
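Description:
pTSara-C is a 7.7 kb bacterial expression plasmid built on the pBAD33 backbone and designed as one half of a split T7 RNA polymerase system for synthetic biology in E. coli. It is selected with chloramphenicol through a complete cat gene and promoter. The only intact replication origin annotated is p15A, which is generally considered medium copy and compatible with ColE1-type plasmids. The catalogue entry, however, lists the plasmid as high copy. An f1 phage origin is also present. The remaining annotations are partial remnants typical of the pBAD33/pACYC lineage: truncated β-lactamase segments, fragments of the tetracycline resistance gene and its promoter, a piece of IS1, and short ColE1- and RSF-like origin fragments. None of these should be assumed to be functional.

The payload is the C-terminal fragment of T7 RNA polymerase, recorded as residues 180–880, from a split between positions 179 and 180. It is placed under the arabinose-inducible PBAD promoter and followed by the rrnB T1 and T2 terminators. The divergently transcribed araC gene supplies the regulator that represses PBAD without arabinose and activates it when arabinose is present. The feature table shows the araBAD promoter as two fragments interrupted by a short reverse-oriented match to a GFP-derived sequence. The record does not explain this segment.

On its own the C-terminal fragment is not expected to form a working polymerase. The associated publication describes transcriptional AND gates, in which this plasmid would be paired with a construct expressing the complementary N-terminal fragment under a different inducible promoter. Transcription from a T7 promoter then occurs only when both inputs are present.
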