Addgene plasmid #60722: pTSara-C
Purpose: Expresses the C-terminal fragment of split T7 RNAP split a position 179. Insert is driven by the arabinose inducible promoter PBAD. Contains a constitutive araC ORF
Depositing lab: Matthew Bennett. Depositing organization: Rice University. Publication: Library of synthetic transcriptional AND gates built with split T7 RNA polymerase mutants. Shis DL, Bennett MR. Proc Natl Acad Sci U S A. 2013 Mar 26;110(13):5028-33. doi: 10.1073/pnas.1220157110. Epub 2013 Mar 11. PubMed 23479654.
Backbone
  Vector backbone: pBAD33
  Backbone size w/o insert (bp): 5500
  Total vector size (bp): 7714
  Modifications to backbone: Arabinose inducible ORF driving expression of the C-terminal fragment of T7 RNAP split between position 179-180
  Vector type: Bacterial Expression, Synthetic Biology
Growth in bacteria
  Bacterial resistance: Chloramphenicol, 25 μg/mL
  Growth temperature: 37°C
  Growth strain: DH10B
  Copy number: High Copy
Gene/Insert
  Gene/Insert name: Residues 180-880 of T7 RNAP
  Species: Synthetic; T7 Phage
  Insert size (bp): 2118
  Mutation: Only amino acids 180-880 of T7 RNAP
  GenBank ID: GI:216012
  Promoter: PBAD
  Cloning method: Ligation Independent Cloning
  Sequencing primers: 5′ GATTATAGACACTTTTGTCGCGATGTTGTGTCTAATTTTGAAGTTAAC
Terms and licenses: Academic/Nonprofit Terms; Industry Terms: Not Available to Industry
How to cite: pTSara-C was a gift from Matthew Bennett (Addgene plasmid # 60722 ; http://n2t.net/addgene:60722 ; RRID:Addgene_60722)
