>Addgene plasmid #60722 | pTSara-C | addgene partial sequence | sequence record 99408 | pBRrevBam 5'-GGTGATGTCGGCGATATAGG-3'
GCCGGCCACGATGCGTCCGGCGTAGAGGATCTGCTCATGTTTGACAGCTTATCATCGATGCATAATGTGC
CTGTCAAATGGACGAAGCAGGGATTCTGCAAACCCTATGCTACTCCGTCAAGCCGTCAATTGTCTGATTC
GTTACCAATTATGACAACTTGACGGCTACATCATTCACTTTTTCTTCACAACCGGCACGGAACTCGCTCG
GGCTGGCCCCGGTGCATTTTTTAAATACCCGCGAGAAATAGAGTTGATCGTCAAAACCAACATTGCGACC
GACGGTGGCGATAGGCATCCGGGTGGTGCTCAAAAGCAGCTTCGCCTGGCTGATACGTTGGTCCTCGCGC
CAGCTTAAGACGCTAATCCCTAACTGCTGGCGGAAAAGATGTGACAGACGCGACGGCGACAAGCAAACAT
GCTGTGCGACGCTGGCGATATCAAAATTGCTGTCTGCCAGGTGATCGCTGATGTACTGACAAGCCTCGCG
TACCCGATTATCCATCGGTGGATGGAGCGACTCGTTAATCGCTTCCATGCGCCGCAGTAACAATTGCTCA
AGCAGATTTATCGCCAGCAGCTCCGAATAGCGCCCTTCCCCTTGCCCGGCGTTAATGATTTGCCCAAACA
GGTCGCTGAAATGCGGCTGGTGCGCTTCATCCGGGCGAAAGAACCCCGTATTGGCAAATATTGACGGCCA
GTTAAGCCATTCATGCCAGTAGGCGCGCGGACGAAAGTAAACCCACTGGTGATACCATTCGCGAGCCTCC
GGATGACGACCGTAGTGATGAATCTCTCCTGGCGGGAACAGCAAAATATCACCCGGTCGGCAAAC
