>Addgene plasmid #60722 | pTSara-C | addgene partial sequence | sequence record 99410 | pBAD-F 5'-ATGCCATAGCATTTTTATCC-3'
TTTTATCGCAACTCTCTACTGTTTCTCCATACCCGTTTTTTTGGGCTAGCACTAGTGGAGCCCTATATAT
AAAGATCAGGGCCAGGTATGAAAGCATTTATGCAAGTTGTCGAGGCTGACATGCTCTCTAAGGGTCTACT
CGGTGGCGAGGCGTGGTCTTCGTGGCATAAGGAAGACTCTATTCATGTAGGAGTACGCTGCATCGAGATG
CTCATTGAGTCAACCGGAATGGTTAGCTTACACCGCCAAAATGCTGGCGTAGTAGGTCAAGACTCTGAGA
CTATCGAACTCGCACCTGAATACGCTGAGGCTATCGCAACCCGTGCAGGTGCGCTGGCTGGCATCTCTCC
GATGTTCCAACCTTGCGTAGTTCCTCCTAAGCCGTGGACTGGCATTACTGGTGGTGGCTATTGGGCTAAC
GGTCGTCGTCCTCTGGCGCTGGTGCGTACTCACAGTAAGAAAGCACTGATGCGCTACGAAGACGTTTACA
TGCCTGAGGTGTACAAAGCGATTAACATTGCGCAAAACACCGCATGGAAAATCAACAAGAAAGTCCTAGC
GGTCGCCAACGTAATCACCAAGTGGAAGCATTGTCCGGTCGAGGACATCCCTGCGATTGAGCGTGAAGAA
CTCCCGATGAAACCGGAAGACATCGACATGAATCCTGAGGCTCTCACCGCGTGGAAACGTGCTGCCGCTG
CTGTGTACCGCAAGGACAAGGCTCGCAAGTCTCGCCGTATCAGCCTTGAGTTCATGCTTGAGCAAGCCAA
TAAGTTTGCTAACCATAAGGCCATCTGG
