>Addgene plasmid #60722 | pTSara-C | addgene partial sequence | sequence record 99411 | pBAD-R 5'-GATTTAATCTGTATCAGG-3'
GATGAGAACACTGGTGAAATCTCTGAGAAAGTCAAGCTGGGCACTAAGGCACTGGCTGGTCAATGGCTGG
CTTACGGTGTTACTCGCAGTGTGACTAAGCGTTCAGTCATGACGCTGGCTTACGGGTCCAAAGAGTTCGG
CTTCCGTCAACAAGTGCTGGAAGATACCATTCAGCCAGCTATTGATTCCGGCAAGGGTCTGATGTTCACT
CAGCCGAATCAGGCTGCTGGATACATGGCTAAGCTGATTTGGGAATCTGTGAGCGTGACGGTGGTAGCTG
CGGTTGAAGCAATGAACTGGCTTAAGTCTGCTGCTAAGCTGCTGGCTGCTGAGGTCAAAGATAAGAAGAC
TGGAGAGATTCTTCGCAAGCGTTGCGCTGTGCATTGGGTAACTCCTGATGGTTTCCCTGTGTGGCAGGAA
TACAAGAAGCCTATTCAGACGCGCTTGAACCTGATGTTCCTCGGTCAGTTCCGCTTACAGCCTACCATTA
ACACCAACAAAGATAGCGAGATTGATGCACACAAACAGGAGTCTGGTATCGCTCCTAACTTTGTACACAG
CCAAGACGGTAGCCACCTTCGTAAGACTGTAGTGTGGGCACACGAGAAGTACGGAATCGAATCTTTTGCA
CTGATTCACGACTCCTTCGGTACCATTCCGGCTGACGCTGCGAACCTGTTCAAAGCAGTGCGCGAAACTA
TGGTTGACACATATGAGTCTTGTGATGTACTGGCTGATTTCTACGACCAGTTCGCTGACCAGTTGCACGA
GTCTCAATTGGACAAAATGCCAGCACTTCCGGCTAAAGGTAACTTGAACCTCCGTGACATCTTAGAGTCG
GACTTCGCGTTCGCGTAATCTAGAGTCGACCTGCAGGCATGCAAGCTTGGCTGTT
