>Addgene plasmid #60722 | pTSara-C | addgene partial sequence | sequence record 99412 | pBAD-R2 5'-ggagaaacagtagagagttgcg-3'
CCAGTTAAGCCATTCATGCCAGTAGGCGCGCGGACGAAAGTAAACCCACTGGTGATACCATTCGCGAGCC
TCCGGATGACGACCGTAGTGATGAATCTCTCCTGGCGGGAACAGCAAAATATCACCCGGTCGGCAAACAA
ATTCTCGTCCCTGATTTTTCACCACCCCCTGACCGCGAATGGTGAGATTGAGAATATAACCTTTCATTCC
CAGCGGTCGGTCGATAAAAAAATCGAGATAACCGTTGGCCTCAATCGGCGTTAAACCCGCCACCAGATGG
GCATTAAACGAGTATCCCGGCAGCAGGGGATCATTTTGCGCTTCAGCCATACTTTTCATACTCCCGCCAT
TCAGAGAAGAAACCAATTGTCCATATTGCATCAGACATTGCCGTCACTGCGTCTTTTACTGGCTCTTCTC
GCTAACCAAACCGGTAACCCCGCTTATTAAAAGCATTCTGTAACAAAGCGGGACCAAAGCCATGACAAAA
ACGCGTAACAAAAGTGTCTATAATCACGGCAGAAAAGTCCCTTTGATTCCATTCTTTTGTTTGTCTGCCA
TGATGTATACATTGTGTGAGTTATAGTTGTATTCCAATTTGTGTCCAAGAATGTTTCCATCTTCTTTAAA
ATCAATACCTTTTAACTCGATTCTATTAACAAGGGTATCACCTTCAAACTTGACTTCAGCACGTGTCTTG
TAGTTCCCGTCATCTTTGAAAAATATAGTTCTTTCCTGTACATAACCTTCGGGCACTCGAGTCCACATTG
ATTATTTGCACGGCGTCACACTTTGCTATGCCATAGCATTTTTATCCATAAGATTAGCGG
